Addgene plasmid #123392: TRAV20
Purpose: construction of TCR
Depositing lab: Catherine Wu. Depositing organization: Dana-Farber Cancer Institute. Publication: A cloning and expression system to probe T-cell receptor specificity and assess functional avidity to neoantigens. Hu Z, Anandappa AJ, Sun J, Kim J, Leet DE, Bozym DJ, Chen C, Williams L, Shukla SA, Zhang W, Tabbaa D, Steelman S, Olive O, Livak KJ, Kishi H, Muraguchi A, Guleria I, Stevens J, Lane WJ, Burkhardt UE, Fritsch EF, Neuberg D, Ott PA, Keskin DB, Hacohen N, Wu CJ. Blood. 2018 Nov 1;132(18):1911-1921. doi: 10.1182/blood-2018-04-843763. Epub 2018 Aug 27. PubMed 30150207.
Backbone
  Vector backbone: pUC57-kanamycin
  Vector type: Bacterial Expression
Growth in bacteria
  Bacterial resistance: Kanamycin, 50 μg/mL
  Growth temperature: 37°C
  Growth strain: DH5alpha
  Copy number: High Copy
Gene/Insert
  Gene/Insert name: TRAV20
  Species: H. sapiens (human)
  Mutation: WT
  Entrez Gene: TRAV20 (a.k.a. TCRAV20S1, TCRAV30S1)
  Cloning method: Unknown
Terms and licenses: Academic/Nonprofit Terms; Industry Terms: Not Available to Industry
Depositor comments: Cloning Method: Golden Gate.
How to cite: TRAV20 was a gift from Catherine Wu (Addgene plasmid # 123392 ; http://n2t.net/addgene:123392 ; RRID:Addgene_123392)
