[The description below was written by a language model from this plasmid's Addgene catalogue record and pLannotate feature annotations shown in this document.]
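Description:
TRAV20 is a small (about 3.5 kb) bacterial cloning plasmid built on the pUC57-kanamycin backbone. It serves as a donor module for assembling human T-cell receptor expression constructs. It replicates in E. coli at high copy from a ColE1/pUC-type origin and is selected with kanamycin through the aph(3')-Ia (KanR) gene. The remaining backbone annotations are typical pUC57 remnants: fragments of bom, rop, lacI and lacZα, plus the lac promoter, lac operator and CAP binding site flanking the cloning region. Although the catalogue lists it as a bacterial expression vector, no eukaryotic promoter or polyadenylation signal is annotated. The lac promoter lies on the opposite strand to the insert, so the plasmid appears to function as a storage and parts vector rather than as an expression construct.

The catalogue names only the wild-type human TRAV20 gene segment, the V region of a TCR alpha chain variable domain, as the insert. The feature table shows more: on the forward strand, a TCR beta constant region (annotated as TRBC1) is followed by an F2A ribosomal-skipping peptide from foot-and-mouth disease virus, which runs directly into TRAV20. This layout suggests a pre-built central block for a bicistronic TCR cassette, in which the 2A element allows separate beta and alpha polypeptides to be produced from one open reading frame. Joining it to a beta variable/CDR3 segment upstream and an alpha CDR3/J and constant region downstream would presumably complete the receptor, though the record does not describe those partner pieces. The depositor notes Golden Gate as the cloning method, but no type IIS restriction sites are annotated. The stated purpose is TCR construction, and the associated publication describes a cloning and expression system for probing TCR specificity and functional avidity to neoantigens.
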