Features (pLannotate 1.2.2; 12 found; start..end, strand, type, name):
    137..236     +  misc_feature   bom (fragment): basis of mobility region from pBR322
    242..399     -  CDS            lacZα (fragment): LacZα fragment of β-galactosidase; lacZ fragment
    441..965     +  CDS            TRBC1: TRBC1_HUMAN - Experimental evidence at protein level: Swiss-Prot protein existence level 1. Constant region of T cell receptor (TR) beta chain (PubMed:24600447). Alpha-beta T cell receptors are antigen specific receptors which are essential to the immune response and are present on the cell surface of T lymphocytes. Recognize peptide-major histocompatibility (MH) (pMH) complexes that are displayed by antigen presenting cells (APC), a prerequisite for efficient T cell adaptive immunity against pathogens (PubMed:25493333). Binding of alpha-beta TR to pMH complex initiates TR-CD3 clustering on th
    990..1055    +  CDS            F2A: 2A peptide from foot-and-mouth disease virus polyprotein Eukaryotic ribosomes fail to insert a peptide bond between the Gly and Pro residues, yielding separate polypeptides.
   1056..1376    +  CDS            TRAV20: TVA20_HUMAN - Experimental evidence at protein level: Swiss-Prot protein existence level 1. V region of the variable domain of T cell receptor (TR) alpha chain that participates in the antigen recognition (PubMed:24600447). Alpha-beta T cell receptors are antigen specific receptors which are essential to the immune response and are present on the cell surface of T lymphocytes. Recognize peptide-major histocompatibility (MH) (pMH) complexes that are displayed by antigen presenting cells (APC), a prerequisite for efficient T cell adaptive immunity against pathogens (PubMed:25493333). Binding of
   1465..1481    -  protein_bind   lac operator: The lac repressor binds to the lac operator to inhibit transcription in E. coli. This inhibition can be relieved by adding lactose or isopropyl-β-D-thiogalactopyranoside (IPTG). lac repressor encoded by lacI
   1489..1519    -  promoter       lac promoter: promoter for the E. coli lac operon
   1534..1555    -  protein_bind   CAP binding site: CAP binding activates transcription in the presence of cAMP. E. coli catabolite activator protein
   1568..1660    -  CDS            lacI (fragment): lac repressor; lacI; The lac repressor binds to the lac operator to inhibit transcription in E. coli. This inhibition can be relieved by adding lactose or isopropyl-β-D-thiogalactopyranoside (IPTG).
   1843..2431    -  rep_origin     ori: high-copy-number ColE1/pMB1/pBR322/pUC origin of replication
   2609..3418    -  CDS            KanR: aminoglycoside phosphotransferase; aph(3')-Ia; confers resistance to kanamycin in bacteria or G418 (Geneticin®) in eukaryotes
   3525..35      +  CDS            rop (fragment) (across the origin): Rop protein, which maintains plasmids at low copy number; rop
>Addgene plasmid #123392 | TRAV20 | addgene full sequence | sequence record 243796 | Addgene NGS Result
TCGCGCGTTTCGGTGATGACGGTGAAAACCTCTGACACATGCAGCTCCCGGAGACGGTCACAGCTTGTCT
GTAAGCGGATGCCGGGAGCAGACAAGCCCGTCAGGGCGCGTCAGCGGGTGTTGGCGGGTGTCGGGGCTGG
CTTAACTATGCGGCATCAGAGCAGATTGTACTGAGAGTGCACCATATGCGGTGTGAAATACCGCACAGAT
GCGTAAGGAGAAAATACCGCATCAGGCGCCATTCGCCATTCAGGCTGCGCAACTGTTGGGAAGGGCGATC
GGTGCGGGCCTCTTCGCTATTACGCCAGCTGGCGAAAGGGGGATGTGCTGCAAGGCGATTAAGTTGGGTA
ACGCCAGGGTTTTCCCAGTCACGACGTTGTAAAACGACGGCCAGAGAATTCGAGCTCGGTACCTCGCGAA
TACATCTAGATGGTCTCTACCTGAACAAGGTGTTCCCACCCGAGGTCGCTGTGTTTGAGCCATCAGAAGC
AGAGATCTCCCACACCCAAAAGGCCACACTGGTGTGCCTGGCCACAGGCTTCTTCCCCGACCACGTGGAG
CTGAGCTGGTGGGTGAATGGGAAGGAGGTGCACAGTGGGGTCAGCACGGACCCGCAGCCCCTCAAGGAGC
AGCCCGCCCTCAATGACTCCAGATACTGCCTGAGCAGCCGCCTGAGGGTTTCGGCCACCTTCTGGCAGAA
CCCCCGCAACCACTTCCGCTGTCAAGTCCAGTTCTACGGGCTCTCGGAGAATGACGAGTGGACCCAGGAT
AGGGCCAAACCCGTCACCCAGATCGTCAGCGCCGAGGCCTGGGGTAGAGCAGACTGTGGCTTTACCTCGG
TGTCCTACCAGCAAGGGGTCCTGTCTGCCACCATCCTCTATGAGATCCTGCTAGGGAAGGCCACCCTGTA
TGCTGTGCTGGTCAGCGCCCTTGTGTTGATGGCCATGGTCAAGAGAAAGGATTTCAGGAGGAGGAGGAGC
GGCAGTGGAGTGAAACAGACTTTGAATTTTGACCTTCTCAAGTTGGCGGGAGACGTGGAGTCCAACCCAG
GGCCCATGGAGAAAATGTTGGAGTGTGCATTCATAGTCTTGTGGCTTCAGCTTGGCTGGTTGAGTGGAGA
AGACCAGGTGACGCAGAGTCCCGAGGCCCTGAGACTCCAGGAGGGAGAGAGTAGCAGTCTTAACTGCAGT
TACACAGTCAGCGGTTTAAGAGGGCTGTTCTGGTATAGGCAAGATCCTGGGAAAGGCCCTGAATTCCTCT
TCACCCTGTATTCAGCTGGGGAAGAAAAGGAGAAAGAAAGGCTAAAAGCCACATTAACAAAGAAGGAAAG
CTTTCTGCACATCACAGCCCCTAAACCTGAAGACTCAGCCACTTATTGAGACCATCGGATCCCGGGCCCG
TCGACTGCAGAGGCCTGCATGCAAGCTTGGTGTAATCATGGTCATAGCTGTTTCCTGTGTGAAATTGTTA
TCCGCTCACAATTCCACACAACATACGAGCCGGAAGCATAAAGTGTAAAGCCTGGGGTGCCTAATGAGTG
AGCTAACTCACATTAATTGCGTTGCGCTCACTGCCCGCTTTCCAGTCGGGAAACCTGTCGTGCCAGCTGC
ATTAATGAATCGGCCAACGCGCGGGGAGAGGCGGTTTGCGTATTGGGCGCTCTTCCGCTTCCTCGCTCAC
TGACTCGCTGCGCTCGGTCGTTCGGCTGCGGCGAGCGGTATCAGCTCACTCAAAGGCGGTAATACGGTTA
TCCACAGAATCAGGGGATAACGCAGGAAAGAACATGTGAGCAAAAGGCCAGCAAAAGGCCAGGAACCGTA
AAAAGGCCGCGTTGCTGGCGTTTTTCCATAGGCTCCGCCCCCCTGACGAGCATCACAAAAATCGACGCTC
AAGTCAGAGGTGGCGAAACCCGACAGGACTATAAAGATACCAGGCGTTTCCCCCTGGAAGCTCCCTCGTG
CGCTCTCCTGTTCCGACCCTGCCGCTTACCGGATACCTGTCCGCCTTTCTCCCTTCGGGAAGCGTGGCGC
TTTCTCATAGCTCACGCTGTAGGTATCTCAGTTCGGTGTAGGTCGTTCGCTCCAAGCTGGGCTGTGTGCA
CGAACCCCCCGTTCAGCCCGACCGCTGCGCCTTATCCGGTAACTATCGTCTTGAGTCCAACCCGGTAAGA
CACGACTTATCGCCACTGGCAGCAGCCACTGGTAACAGGATTAGCAGAGCGAGGTATGTAGGCGGTGCTA
CAGAGTTCTTGAAGTGGTGGCCTAACTACGGCTACACTAGAAGAACAGTATTTGGTATCTGCGCTCTGCT
GAAGCCAGTTACCTTCGGAAAAAGAGTTGGTAGCTCTTGATCCGGCAAACAAACCACCGCTGGTAGCGGT
GGTTTTTTTGTTTGCAAGCAGCAGATTACGCGCAGAAAAAAAGGATCTCAAGAAGATCCTTTGATCTTTT
CTACGGGGTCTGACGCTCAGTGGAACGAAAACTCACGTTAAGGGATTTTGGTCATGAGATTATCAAAAAG
GATCTTCACCTAGATCCTTTTAAATTAAAAATGAAGTTTTAAATCAAGCCCAATCTGAATAATGTTACAA
CCAATTAACCAATTCTGATTAGAAAAACTCATCGAGCATCAAATGAAACTGCAATTTATTCATATCAGGA
TTATCAATACCATATTTTTGAAAAAGCCGTTTCTGTAATGAAGGAGAAAACTCACCGAGGCAGTTCCATA
GGATGGCAAGATCCTGGTATCGGTCTGCGATTCCGACTCGTCCAACATCAATACAACCTATTAATTTCCC
CTCGTCAAAAATAAGGTTATCAAGTGAGAAATCACCATGAGTGACGACTGAATCCGGTGAGAATGGCAAA
AGTTTATGCATTTCTTTCCAGACTTGTTCAACAGGCCAGCCATTACGCTCGTCATCAAAATCACTCGCAT
CAACCAAACCGTTATTCATTCGTGATTGCGCCTGAGCGAGACGAAATACGCGATCGCTGTTAAAAGGACA
ATTACAAACAGGAATCGAATGCAACCGGCGCAGGAACACTGCCAGCGCATCAACAATATTTTCACCTGAA
TCAGGATATTCTTCTAATACCTGGAATGCTGTTTTTCCGGGGATCGCAGTGGTGAGTAACCATGCATCAT
CAGGAGTACGGATAAAATGCTTGATGGTCGGAAGAGGCATAAATTCCGTCAGCCAGTTTAGTCTGACCAT
CTCATCTGTAACATCATTGGCAACGCTACCTTTGCCATGTTTCAGAAACAACTCTGGCGCATCGGGCTTC
CCATACAAGCGATAGATTGTCGCACCTGATTGCCCGACATTATCGCGAGCCCATTTATACCCATATAAAT
CAGCATCCATGTTGGAATTTAATCGCGGCCTCGACGTTTCCCGTTGAATATGGCTCATAACACCCCTTGT
ATTACTGTTTATGTAAGCAGACAGTTTTATTGTTCATGATGATATATTTTTATCTTGTGCAATGTAACAT
CAGAGATTTTGAGACACGGGCCAGAGCTGCA
